Addgene plasmid #209525: iCAP-BI153-KanR
Purpose: RepCap for AAV production
Depositing lab: Ben Deverman. Depositing organization: Broad Institute. Publication: Systematic multi-trait AAV capsid engineering for efficient gene delivery. Eid FE, Chen AT, Chan KY, Huang Q, Zheng Q, Tobey IG, Pacouret S, Brauer PP, Keyes C, Powell M, Johnston J, Zhao B, Lage K, Tarantal AF, Chan YA, Deverman BE. Nat Commun. 2024 Aug 4;15(1):6602. doi: 10.1038/s41467-024-50555-y. PubMed 39097583.
Backbone
  Vector backbone: iCap-Kan
  Vector type: Mammalian Expression
Growth in bacteria
  Bacterial resistance: Kanamycin, 50 μg/mL
  Growth temperature: 37°C
  Growth strain: NEB Stable
  Copy number: High Copy
Gene/Insert
  Gene/Insert name: AAV-BI153 Cap
  Species: Synthetic
  Cloning method: Unknown
Terms and licenses: Academic/Nonprofit Terms; Industry Terms: Not Available to Industry
How to cite: iCAP-BI153-KanR was a gift from Ben Deverman (Addgene plasmid # 209525 ; http://n2t.net/addgene:209525 ; RRID:Addgene_209525)
