[The description below was written by a language model from this plasmid's Addgene catalogue record and pLannotate feature annotations shown in this document.]
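Description:
iCAP-BI153-KanR is a 9.3 kb Rep/Cap helper plasmid for producing recombinant adeno-associated virus in mammalian packaging cells, built on the iCap-Kan backbone. It is a pBluescript-derived, high-copy plasmid carrying a ColE1/pUC origin, an f1 phage origin, and an aph(3')-Ia kanamycin resistance gene driven by the bla (AmpR) promoter. Remnants of the cloning vector (lac promoter/operator, lacZα and lacI fragments, T3, T7 and SP6 promoters, MCS fragments) are also annotated. There are no ITRs in the feature table, consistent with a trans-acting helper that supplies replication and capsid functions without itself being packaged.

The payload begins with an AAV2 Rep78 open reading frame. It is followed by a coding segment annotated as a tetracycline-family transactivator (matched as an rtTA3 fragment with a VP16-derived minimal activation domain repeat) and terminated by a bGH polyadenylation signal. Downstream lies an array of eight tet operator repeats, annotated as fragments of a tight TRE promoter. A partial Rep52-matching segment then leads into the capsid gene. This layout suggests that the plasmid-encoded transactivator drives cap expression from the Tet-responsive element, with the retained Rep C-terminal region probably supplying the native sequence context upstream of cap. However, the record does not state the regulatory logic or whether the transactivator is doxycycline-dependent.

The VP1 open reading frame was labelled by similarity to AAV2 capsid, but the catalogue identifies the insert as AAV-BI153 Cap, a synthetic engineered capsid. The parental serotype and the specific modifications are not given. The plasmid is meant to be used with an ITR-flanked transgene plasmid and adenoviral helper functions to package vectors in the BI153 capsid.
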