Features (pLannotate 1.2.2; 29 found; start..end, strand, type, name):
     68..1930    +  CDS            Rep78: REP78_AAV2S - Experimental evidence at protein level: Swiss-Prot protein existence level 1. Plays an essential role in the initiation of viral DNA synthesis. Binds specifically to an inverted terminal repeat element (ITR) on the 3' and 5' ends of the viral DNA, where it cleaves a site specifically to generate a priming site for initiation of the synthesis of a complementary strand. Plays also a role as transcriptional regulator, DNA helicase and as key factors in site-specific integration of the viral genome. Regulates host PKA activity by interacting with host PRKX as a mechanism of interferi
   1971..2647    +  CDS            rtTA3 (fragment): reverse tetracycline transactivator 3 activates expression from Tet-responsive promoters in the presence of doxycycline
   2577..2687    +  CDS            VP48: 3 tandem repeats of the minimal activation domain of herpes simplex virus VP16 (Cheng et al., 2013)
   2726..2744    -  promoter       SP6 promoter: promoter for bacteriophage SP6 RNA polymerase
   2770..2994    +  polyA_signal   bGH poly(A) signal: bovine growth hormone polyadenylation signal
   2998..3019    +  promoter       SV40 promoter (fragment): SV40 enhancer and early promoter
   3055..3075    +  promoter       tight TRE promoter (fragment): Tet-responsive promoter PTight, consisting of seven tet operator sequences followed by the minimal CMV promoter
   3092..3112    +  promoter       tight TRE promoter (fragment): Tet-responsive promoter PTight, consisting of seven tet operator sequences followed by the minimal CMV promoter
   3129..3149    +  promoter       tight TRE promoter (fragment): Tet-responsive promoter PTight, consisting of seven tet operator sequences followed by the minimal CMV promoter
   3166..3186    +  promoter       tight TRE promoter (fragment): Tet-responsive promoter PTight, consisting of seven tet operator sequences followed by the minimal CMV promoter
   3203..3223    +  promoter       tight TRE promoter (fragment): Tet-responsive promoter PTight, consisting of seven tet operator sequences followed by the minimal CMV promoter
   3240..3260    +  promoter       tight TRE promoter (fragment): Tet-responsive promoter PTight, consisting of seven tet operator sequences followed by the minimal CMV promoter
   3277..3297    +  promoter       tight TRE promoter (fragment): Tet-responsive promoter PTight, consisting of seven tet operator sequences followed by the minimal CMV promoter
   3314..3334    +  promoter       tight TRE promoter (fragment): Tet-responsive promoter PTight, consisting of seven tet operator sequences followed by the minimal CMV promoter
   3340..3957    +  CDS            Rep52 (fragment): REP52_AAV2S - Experimental evidence at protein level: Swiss-Prot protein existence level 1. Plays a critical role during packaging of viral DNA into empty capsids, where they are thought to be part of the packaging motor complex. The single stranded genomic DNA is packaged in a 3' to 5' direction and requires the association between viral DNA and Rep40. Regulates host PKA activity by interacting with host PRKX as a mechanism to interfere with helper virus propagation and to promote its own replication. From Adeno-associated virus 2 (isolate Srivastava/1982) (AAV-2).
   3977..6205    +  CDS            VP1: CAPSD_AAV2S - Experimental evidence at protein level: Swiss-Prot protein existence level 1. Capsid protein self-assembles to form an icosahedral capsid with a T=1 symmetry, about 22 nm in diameter, and consisting of 60 copies of three size variants of the capsid protein VP1, VP2 and VP3 which differ in their N-terminus. The capsid encapsulates the genomic ssDNA. Binds to host cell heparan sulfate and uses host ITGA5-ITGB1 as coreceptor on the cell surface to provide virion attachment to target cell. This attachment induces virion internalization predominantly through clathrin-dependent endocyt
   6472..6500    -  misc_feature   MCS (fragment): pBluescript multiple cloning site
   6513..6531    -  promoter       T3 promoter: promoter for bacteriophage T3 RNA polymerase
   6576..6592    -  protein_bind   lac operator: The lac repressor binds to the lac operator to inhibit transcription in E. coli. This inhibition can be relieved by adding lactose or isopropyl-β-D-thiogalactopyranoside (IPTG). lac repressor encoded by lacI
   6600..6630    -  promoter       lac promoter: promoter for the E. coli lac operon
   6645..6666    -  protein_bind   CAP binding site: CAP binding activates transcription in the presence of cAMP. E. coli catabolite activator protein
   6679..6771    -  CDS            lacI (fragment): lac repressor; lacI; The lac repressor binds to the lac operator to inhibit transcription in E. coli. This inhibition can be relieved by adding lactose or isopropyl-β-D-thiogalactopyranoside (IPTG).
   6954..7542    -  rep_origin     ori: high-copy-number ColE1/pMB1/pBR322/pUC origin of replication
   7716..8525    -  CDS            KanR: aminoglycoside phosphotransferase; aph(3')-Ia; confers resistance to kanamycin in bacteria or G418 (Geneticin®) in eukaryotes
   8526..8630    -  promoter       AmpR promoter: bla
   8683..9111    -  rep_origin     f1 ori (sequence partly withheld): f1 bacteriophage origin of replication; arrow indicates direction of (+) strand synthesis
   9116..9271    -  CDS            lacZα (fragment): LacZα fragment of β-galactosidase; lacZ fragment
   9279..9297    +  promoter       T7 promoter: promoter for bacteriophage T7 RNA polymerase
   9306..9325    -  misc_feature   MCS (fragment): pBluescript multiple cloning site
>Addgene plasmid #209525 | iCAP-BI153-KanR | addgene full sequence | sequence record 417228 | Addgene NGS Result
GTCGACGGTATCGGGGGAGCTCGCAGGGTCTCCATTTTGAAGCGGGAGGTTTGAACGCGCAGCCGCCATG
CCGGGGTTTTACGAGATTGTGATTAAGGTCCCCAGCGACCTTGACGAGCATCTGCCCGGCATTTCTGACA
GCTTTGTGAACTGGGTGGCCGAGAAGGAATGGGAGTTGCCGCCAGATTCTGACATGGATCTGAATCTGAT
TGAGCAGGCACCCCTGACCGTGGCCGAGAAGCTGCAGCGCGACTTTCTGACGGAATGGCGCCGTGTGAGT
AAGGCCCCGGAGGCTCTTTTCTTTGTGCAATTTGAGAAGGGAGAGAGCTACTTCCACATGCACGTGCTCG
TGGAAACCACCGGGGTGAAATCCATGGTTTTGGGACGTTTCCTGAGTCAGATTCGCGAAAAACTGATTCA
GAGAATTTACCGCGGGATCGAGCCGACTTTGCCAAACTGGTTCGCGGTCACAAAGACCAGAAATGGCGCC
GGAGGCGGGAACAAGGTGGTGGATGAGTGCTACATCCCCAATTACTTGCTCCCCAAAACCCAGCCTGAGC
TCCAGTGGGCGTGGACTAATATGGAACAGTATTTAAGCGCCTGTTTGAATCTCACGGAGCGTAAACGGTT
GGTGGCGCAGCATCTGACGCACGTGTCGCAGACGCAGGAGCAGAACAAAGAGAATCAGAATCCCAATTCT
GATGCGCCGGTGATCAGATCAAAAACTTCAGCCAGGTACATGGAGCTGGTCGGGTGGCTCGTGGACAAGG
GGATTACCTCGGAGAAGCAGTGGATCCAGGAGGACCAGGCCTCATACATCTCCTTCAATGCGGCCTCCAA
CTCGCGGTCCCAAATCAAGGCTGCCTTGGACAATGCGGGAAAGATTATGAGCCTGACTAAAACCGCCCCC
GACTACCTGGTGGGCCAGCAGCCCGTGGAGGACATTTCCAGCAATCGGATTTATAAAATTTTGGAACTAA
ACGGGTACGATCCCCAATATGCGGCTTCCGTCTTTCTGGGATGGGCCACGAAAAAGTTCGGCAAGAGGAA
CACCATCTGGCTGTTTGGGCCTGCAACTACCGGGAAGACCAACATCGCGGAGGCCATAGCCCACACTGTG
CCCTTCTACGGGTGCGTAAACTGGACCAATGAGAACTTTCCCTTCAACGACTGTGTCGACAAGATGGTGA
TCTGGTGGGAGGAGGGGAAGATGACCGCCAAGGTCGTGGAGTCGGCCAAAGCCATTCTCGGAGGAAGCAA
GGTGCGCGTGGACCAGAAATGCAAGTCCTCGGCCCAGATAGACCCGACTCCCGTGATCGTCACCTCCAAC
ACCAACATGTGCGCCGTGATTGACGGGAACTCAACGACCTTCGAACACCAGCAGCCGTTGCAAGACCGGA
TGTTCAAATTTGAACTCACCCGCCGTCTGGATCATGACTTTGGGAAGGTCACCAAGCAGGAAGTCAAAGA
CTTTTTCCGGTGGGCAAAGGATCACGTGGTTGAGGTGGAGCATGAATTCTACGTCAAAAAGGGTGGAGCC
AAGAAAAGACCCGCCCCCAGTGACGCAGATATAAGTGAGCCCAAACGGGTGCGCGAGTCAGTTGCGCAGC
CATCGACGTCAGACGCGGAAGCTTCGATCAACTACGCGGACAGGTACCAAAACAAATGTTCTCGTCACGT
GGGCATGAATCTGATGCTGTTTCCCTGCAGACAATGCGAGAGACTGAATCAGAATTCAAATATCTGCTTC
ACTCACGGTGTCAAAGACTGTTTAGAGTGCTTTCCCGTGTCAGAATCTCAACCCGTTTCTGTCGTCAAAA
AGGCGTATCAGAAACTGTGCTACATTCATCACATCATGGGAAAGGTGCCAGACGCTTGCACTGCTTGCGA
CCTGGTCAATGTGGACTTGGATGACTGTGTTTCTGAACAATAAATGACTTAAACCAGGTATGAGTCGGCT
GGATAAATCTAAAGTCATAAACGGCGCTCTGGAATTACTCAATGAAGTCGGTATCGAAGGCCTGACGACA
AGGAAACTCGCTCAAAAGCTGGGAGTTGAGCAGCCTACCCTGTACTGGCACGTGAAGAACAAGCGGGCCC
TGCTCGATGCCCTGGCCATCGAGATGCTGGACAGGCATCATACCCACTTCTGCCCCCTGGAAGGCGAGTC
ATGGCAAGACTTTCTGCGGAACAACGCCAAGTCATTCCGCTGTGCTCTCCTCTCACATCGCGACGGGGCT
AAAGTGCATCTCGGCACCCGCCCAACAGAGAAACAGTACGAAACCCTGGAAAATCAGCTCGCGTTCCTGT
GTCAGCAAGGCTTCTCCCTGGAGAACGCACTGTACGCTCTGTCCGCCGTGGGCCACTTTACACTGGGCTG
CGTATTGGAGGAACAGGAGCATCAAGTAGCAAAAGAGGAAAGAGAGACACCTACCACCGATTCTATGCCC
CCACTTCTGAGACAAGCAATTGAGCTGTTCGACCGGCAGGGAGCCGAACCTGCCTTCCTTTTCGGCCTGG
AACTAATCATATGTGGCCTGGAGAAACAGCTAAAGTGCGAAAGCGGCGGGCCGGCCGACGCCCTTGACGA
TTTTGACTTAGACATGCTCCCAGCCGATGCCCTTGACGACTTTGACCTTGATATGCTGCCTGCTGACGCT
CTTGACGATTTTGACCTTGACATGCTCCCCGGGTAAATGCATGAATTCGATCTAGAGGGCCCTATTCTAT
AGTGTCACCTAAATGCTAGAGCTCGCTGATCAGCCTCGACTGTGCCTTCTAGTTGCCAGCCATCTGTTGT
TTGCCCCTCCCCCGTGCCTTCCTTGACCCTGGAAGGTGCCACTCCCACTGTCCTTTCCTAATAAAATGAG
GAAATTGCATCGCATTGTCTGAGTAGGTGTCATTCTATTCTGGGGGGTGGGGTGGGGCAGGACAGCAAGG
GGGAGGATTGGGAAGACAATAGCAGGCATGCTGGGGATGCGGTGGGCTCTATGGCTTCTGAGGCGGAAAG
AACCAGCTGGGGCTCGAATCAAGCTATCAAGTGCCACCTGACGTCTCCCTATCAGTGATAGAGAAGTCGA
CACGTCTCGAGCTCCCTATCAGTGATAGAGAAGGTACGTCTAGAACGTCTCCCTATCAGTGATAGAGAAG
TCGACACGTCTCGAGCTCCCTATCAGTGATAGAGAAGGTACGTCTAGAACGTCTCCCTATCAGTGATAGA
GAAGTCGACACGTCTCGAGCTCCCTATCAGTGATAGAGAAGGTACGTCTAGAACGTCTCCCTATCAGTGA
TAGAGAAGTCGACACGTCTCGAGCTCCCTATCAGTGATAGAGAAGGTACCCCCTATATAAGCAGAGAGAT
CTGTTCAAATTTGAACTGACTAAGCGGCTCCCGCCAGATTTTGGCAAGATTACTAAGCAGGAAGTCAAGG
ACTTTTTTGCTTGGGCAAAGGTCAATCAGGTGCCGGTGACTCACGAGTTTAAAGTTCCCAGGGAATTGGC
GGGAACTAAAGGGGCGGAGAAATCTCTAAAACGCCCACTGGGTGACGTCACCAATACTAGCTATAAAAGT
CTGGAGAAGCGGGCCAGGCTCTCATTTGTTCCCGAGACGCCTCGCAGTTCAGACGTGACTGTTGATCCCG
CTCCTCTGCGACCGCTAGCTTCGATCAACTACGCGGACAGGTACCAAAACAAATGTTCTCGTCACGTGGG
CATGAATCTGATGCTGTTTCCCTGCAGACAATGCGAGAGACTGAATCAGAATTCAAATATCTGCTTCACT
CACGGTGTCAAAGACTGTTTAGAGTGCTTTCCCGTGTCAGAATCTCAACCCGTTTCTGTCGTCAAAAAGG
CGTATCAGAAACTGTGCTACATTCATCACATCATGGGAAAGGTGCCAGACGCTTGCACTGCTTGCGACCT
GGTCAATGTGGACTTGGATGACTGTGTTTCTGAACAATAAATGACTTAAACCAGGTATGGCTGCCGATGG
TTATCTTCCAGATTGGCTCGAGGACAACCTTAGTGAAGGAATTCGCGAGTGGTGGGCTTTGAAACCTGGA
GCCCCTCAACCCAAGGCAAATCAACAACATCAAGACAACGCTCGAGGTCTTGTGCTTCCGGGTTACAAAT
ACCTTGGACCCGGCAACGGACTCGACAAGGGGGAGCCGGTCAACGCAGCAGACGCGGCGGCCCTCGAGCA
CGACAAGGCCTACGACCAGCAGCTCAAGGCCGGAGACAACCCGTACCTCAAGTACAACCACGCCGACGCC
GAGTTCCAGGAGCGGCTCAAAGAAGATACGTCTTTTGGGGGCAACCTCGGGCGAGCAGTCTTCCAGGCCA
AAAAGAGGCTTCTTGAACCTCTTGGTCTGGTTGAGGAAGCGGCTAAGACGGCTCCTGGAAAGAAGAGGCC
TGTAGAGCAGTCTCCTCAGGAACCGGACTCCTCCGCGGGTATTGGCAAATCGGGTGCACAGCCCGCTAAA
AAGAGACTCAATTTCGGTCAGACTGGCGACACAGAGTCAGTCCCAGACCCTCAACCAATCGGAGAACCTC
CCGCAGCCCCCTCAGGTGTGGGATCTCTTACAATGGCTTCAGGTGGTGGCGCACCAGTGGCAGACAATAA
CGAAGGTGCCGATGGAGTGGGTAGTTCCTCGGGAAATTGGCATTGCGATTCCCAATGGCTGGGGGACAGA
GTCATCACCACCAGCACCCGAACCTGGGCCCTGCCCACCTACAACAATCACCTCTACAAGCAAATCTCCA
ACAGCACATCTGGAGGATCTTCAAATGACAACGCCTACTTCGGCTACAGCACCCCCTGGGGGTATTTTGA
CTTCAACAGATTCCACTGCCACTTCTCACCACGTGACTGGCAGCGACTCATCAACAACAACTGGGGATTC
CGGCCTAAGCGACTCAACTTCAAGCTCTTCAACATTCAGGTCAAAGAGGTTACGGACAACAATGGAGTCA
AGACCATCGCCAATAACCTTACCAGCACGGTCCAGGTCTTCACGGACTCAGACTATCAGCTCCCGTACGT
GCTCGGGTCGGCTCACGAGGGCTGCCTCCCGCCGTTCCCAGCGGACGTTTTCATGATTCCTCAGTACGGG
TATCTGACGCTTAATGATGGAAGCCAGGCCGTGGGTCGTTCGTCCTTTTACTGCCTGGAATATTTCCCGT
CGCAAATGCTAAGAACGGGTAACAACTTCCAGTTCAGCTACGAGTTTGAGAACGTACCTTTCCATAGCAG
CTACGCTCACAGCCAAAGCCTGGACCGACTAATGAATCCACTCATCGACCAATACTTGTACTATCTCTCT
AGAACTATTAACGGTTCTGGACAGAATCAACAAACGCTAAAATTCAGTGTGGCCGGACCCAGCAACATGG
CTGTCCAGGGAAGAAACTACATACCTGGACCCAGCTACCGACAACAACGTGTCTCAACCACTGTGACTCA
AAACAACAACAGCGAATTTGCTTGGCCTGGAGCTTCTTCTTGGGCTCTCAATGGACGTAATAGCTTGATG
AATCCTGGACCTGCTATGGCCAGCCACAAAGAAGGAGAGGACCGTTTCTTTCCTTTGTCTGGATCTTTAA
TTTTTGGCAAACAAGGAACTGGAAGAGACAACGTGGATGCGGACAAAGTCATGATAACCAACGAAGAAGA
AATTAAAACTACTAACCCGGTAGCAACGGAGTCCTATGGACAAGTGGCCACAAACCACCAGAGTGCCCAA
GAAACCAACCGCGCGGGACGTGCACAGGCGCAGACCGGTTGGGTTCAAAACCAAGGAATACTTCCGGGTA
TGGTTTGGCAGGACAGAGATGTGTACCTGCAAGGACCCATTTGGGCCAAAATTCCTCACACGGACGGCAA
CTTTCACCCTTCTCCGCTGATGGGAGGGTTTGGAATGAAGCACCCGCCTCCTCAGATCCTCATCAAAAAC
ACACCTGTACCTGCGGATCCTCCAACGGCCTTCAACAAGGACAAGCTGAACTCTTTCATCACCCAGTATT
CTACTGGCCAAGTCAGCGTGGAGATCGAGTGGGAGCTGCAGAAGGAAAACAGCAAGCGCTGGAACCCGGA
GATCCAGTACACTTCCAACTATTACAAGTCTAATAATGTTGAATTTGCTGTTAATACTGAAGGTGTATAT
AGTGAACCCCGCCCCATTGGCACCAGATACCTGACTCGTAATCTGTAATTGCTTGTTAATCAATAAACCG
TTTAATTCGTTTCAGTTGAACTTTGGTCTCTGCGAAGGGCGAATTCGTTTAAACCTGCAGGACTAGAGGT
CCTGTATTAGAGGTCACGTGAGTGTTTTGCGACATTTTGCGACACCATGTGGTCACGCTGGGTATTTAAG
CCCGAGTGAGCACGCAGGGTCTCCATTTTGAAGCGGGAGGTTTGAACGCGCAGCCGCCAAGCCGAATTCT
GCAGATATCCATCACACTGGCGGCCGCTCGACTAGAGCGGCCGCCACCGCGGTGGAGCTCCAGCTTTTGT
TCCCTTTAGTGAGGGTTAATTGCGCGCTTGGCGTAATCATGGTCATAGCTGTTTCCTGTGTGAAATTGTT
ATCCGCTCACAATTCCACACAACATACGAGCCGGAAGCATAAAGTGTAAAGCCTGGGGTGCCTAATGAGT
GAGCTAACTCACATTAATTGCGTTGCGCTCACTGCCCGCTTTCCAGTCGGGAAACCTGTCGTGCCAGCTG
CATTAATGAATCGGCCAACGCGCGGGGAGAGGCGGTTTGCGTATTGGGCGCTCTTCCGCTTCCTCGCTCA
CTGACTCGCTGCGCTCGGTCGTTCGGCTGCGGCGAGCGGTATCAGCTCACTCAAAGGCGGTAATACGGTT
ATCCACAGAATCAGGGGATAACGCAGGAAAGAACATGTGAGCAAAAGGCCAGCAAAAGGCCAGGAACCGT
AAAAAGGCCGCGTTGCTGGCGTTTTTCCATAGGCTCCGCCCCCCTGACGAGCATCACAAAAATCGACGCT
CAAGTCAGAGGTGGCGAAACCCGACAGGACTATAAAGATACCAGGCGTTTCCCCCTGGAAGCTCCCTCGT
GCGCTCTCCTGTTCCGACCCTGCCGCTTACCGGATACCTGTCCGCCTTTCTCCCTTCGGGAAGCGTGGCG
CTTTCTCATAGCTCACGCTGTAGGTATCTCAGTTCGGTGTAGGTCGTTCGCTCCAAGCTGGGCTGTGTGC
ACGAACCCCCCGTTCAGCCCGACCGCTGCGCCTTATCCGGTAACTATCGTCTTGAGTCCAACCCGGTAAG
ACACGACTTATCGCCACTGGCAGCAGCCACTGGTAACAGGATTAGCAGAGCGAGGTATGTAGGCGGTGCT
ACAGAGTTCTTGAAGTGGTGGCCTAACTACGGCTACACTAGAAGAACAGTATTTGGTATCTGCGCTCTGC
TGAAGCCAGTTACCTTCGGAAAAAGAGTTGGTAGCTCTTGATCCGGCAAACAAACCACCGCTGGTAGCGG
TGGTTTTTTTGTTTGCAAGCAGCAGATTACGCGCAGAAAAAAAGGATCTCAAGAAGATCCTTTGATCTTT
TCTACGGGGTCTGACGCTCAGTGGAACGAAAACTCACGTTAAGGGATTTTGGTCATGAGATTATCAAAAA
GGATCTTCACCTAGATCCTTTTAAATTAAAAATGAAGTTTTAAATCAATCTAAAGTATATATGAGTAAAC
TTGGTCTGACAGTTATTAGAAAAACTCATCGAGCATCAAATGAAACTGCAATTTATTCATATCAGGATTA
TCAATACCATATTTTTGAAAAAGCCGTTTCTGTAATGAAGGAGAAAACTCACCGAGGCAGTTCCATAGGA
TGGCAAGATCCTGGTATCGGTCTGCGATTCCGACTCGTCCAACATCAATACAACCTATTAATTTCCCCTC
GTCAAAAATAAGGTTATCAAGTGAGAAATCACCATGAGTGACGACTGAATCCGGTGAGAATGGCAAAAGT
TTATGCATTTCTTTCCAGACTTGTTCAACAGGCCAGCCATTACGCTCGTCATCAAAATCACTCGCATCAA
CCAAACCGTTATTCATTCGTGATTGCGCCTGAGCGAGACGAAATACGCGATCGCTGTTAAAAGGACAATT
ACAAACAGGAATCGAATGCAACCGGCGCAGGAACACTGCCAGCGCATCAACAATATTTTCACCTGAATCA
GGATATTCTTCTAATACCTGGAATGCTGTTTTTCCGGGGATCGCAGTGGTGAGTAACCATGCATCATCAG
GAGTACGGATAAAATGCTTGATGGTCGGAAGAGGCATAAATTCCGTCAGCCAGTTTAGTCTGACCATCTC
ATCTGTAACATCATTGGCAACGCTACCTTTGCCATGTTTCAGAAACAACTCTGGCGCATCGGGCTTCCCA
TACAAGCGATAGATTGTCGCACCTGATTGCCCGACATTATCGCGAGCCCATTTATACCCATATAAATCAG
CATCCATGTTGGAATTTAATCGCGGCCTCGACGTTTCCCGTTGAATATGGCTCATACTCTTCCTTTTTCA
ATATTATTGAAGCATTTATCAGGGTTATTGTCTCATGAGCGGATACATATTTGAATGTATTTAGAAAAAT
AAACAAATAGGGGTTCCGCGCACATTTCCCCGAAAAGTGCCACCTAAATTGTAAGCGTTAATATTTTGTT
AAAATTCGCGTTAAATTTTTGTTAAATCAGCTCATTTTTTAACCAATAGGCCGAAATCGGCAAAATCCCT
TATAAATCAAAAGAATAGACCGAGATAGGGT
[37 nt withheld, positions 8782-8818]
AAAGAACGTGGACTCCAACGTCAAAGG
[49 nt withheld, positions 8846-8894]
T
[91 nt withheld, positions 8896-8986]
G
[124 nt withheld, positions 8988-9111]
CCCATTCGCCATTCAGGCTGCGCAACTGTTGGGAAGGGCGATCGGTGCGGGCCTCTTCGCTATTACGCCA
GCTGGCGAAAGGGGGATGTGCTGCAAGGCGATTAAGTTGGGTAACGCCAGGGTTTTCCCAGTCACGACGT
TGTAAAACGACGGCCAGTGAGCGCGCGTAATACGACTCACTATAGGGCGAATTGGGTACCGGGCCCCCCC
TCGATCGAG
